>Addgene plasmid #116099 | PB-CMV-TO-Casp-rastvTEVca-teTVMVd1 | addgene full sequence | sequence record 225508 | Addgene NGS Result
ACTCTTCCTTTTTCAATATTATTGAAGCATTTATCAGGGTTATTGTCTCATGAGCGGATACATATTTGAA
TGTATTTAGAAAAATAAACAAATAGGGGTTCCGCGCACATTTCCCCGAAAAGTGCCACCTAAATTGTAAG
CGTTAATATTTTGTTAAAATTCGCGTTAAATTTTTGTTAAATCAGCTCATTTTTTAACCAATAGGCCGAA
ATCGGCAAAATCCCTTATAAATCAAAAGAATAGACCGAGATAGGGT
[37 nt withheld, positions 257-293]
AAAGAACGTGGACTCCAACGTCAAAGG
[49 nt withheld, positions 321-369]
T
[91 nt withheld, positions 371-461]
G
[124 nt withheld, positions 463-586]
CCCATTCGCCATTCAGGCTGCGCAACTGTTGGGAAGGGCGATCGGTGCGGGCCTCTTCGCTATTACGCCA
GCTGGCGAAAGGGGGATGTGCTGCAAGGCGATTAAGTTGGGTAACGCCAGGGTTTTCCCAGTCACGACGT
TGTAAAACGACGGCCAGTGAGCGCGCCTCGTTCATTCACGTTTTTGAACCCGTGGAGGACGGGCAGACTC
GCGGTGCAAATGTGTTTTACAGCGTGATGGAGCAGATGAAGATGCTCGACACGCTGCAGAACACGCAGCT
AGATTAACCCTAGAAAGATAATCATATTGTGACGTACGTTAAAGATAATCATGTGTAAAATTGACGCATG
TGTTTTATCGGTCTGTATATCGAGGTTTATTTATTAATTTGAATAGATATTAAGTTTTATTATATTTACA
CTTACATACTAATAATAAATTCAACAAACAATTTATTTATGTTTATTTATTTATTAAAAAAAACAAAAAC
TCAAAATTTCTTCTATAAAGTAACAAAACTTTTATGAGGGACAGCCCCCCCCCAAAGCCCCCAGGGATGT
AATTACGTCCCTCCCCCGCTAGGGGGCAGCAGCGAGCCGCCCGGGGCTCCGCTCCGGTCCGGCGCTCCCC
CCGCATCCCCGAGCCGGCAGCGTGCGGGGACAGCCCGGGCACGGGGAAGGTGGCACGGGATCGCTTTCCT
CTGAACGCTTCTCGCTGCTCTTTGAGCCTGCAGACACCTGGGGGGATACGGGGAAAAGGCCTCCACGGCC
ACTAGTAGGCGTTTTGCGCTGCTTCGCGATGTACGGGCCAGATATACGCGTTGACATTGATTATTGACTA
GTTATTAATAGTAATCAATTACGGGGTCATTAGTTCATAGCCCATATATGGAGTTCCGCGTTACATAACT
TACGGTAAATGGCCCGCCTGGCTGACCGCCCAACGACCCCCGCCCATTGACGTCAATAATGACGTATGTT
CCCATAGTAACGCCAATAGGGACTTTCCATTGACGTCAATGGGTGGAGTATTTACGGTAAACTGCCCACT
TGGCAGTACATCAAGTGTATCATATGCCAAGTACGCCCCCTATTGACGTCAATGACGGTAAATGGCCCGC
CTGGCATTATGCCCAGTACATGACCTTATGGGACTTTCCTACTTGGCAGTACATCTACGTATTAGTCATC
GCTATTACCATGGTGATGCGGTTTTGGCAGTACATCAATGGGCGTGGATAGCGGTTTGACTCACGGGGAT
TTCCAAGTCTCCACCCCATTGACGTCAATGGGAGTTTGTTTTGGCACCAAAATCAACGGGACTTTCCAAA
ATGTCGTAACAACTCCGCCCCATTGACGCAAATGGGCGGTAGGCGTGTACGGTGGGAGGTCTATATAAGC
AGAGCTCTCCCTATCAGTGATAGAGATCTCCCTATCAGTGATAGAGATCGTCGACGAGCTCGTTTAGTGA
ACCGTCAGATCGCCTGGAGACGCCATCCACGCTGTTTTGACCTCCATAGAAGACACCGGGACCGATCCAG
CCTCCGGACTCTAGCGTTTAAACTTAAGCTTCGCCACCATGGGATCCGAAAACACTGAGAACAGCGTCGA
TAGCAAGTCCATTAAGAACCTCGAACCTAAAATCATACATGGCAGTGAGAGCATGGATAGCGGCATAAGC
CTTGACAACTCCTATAAAATGGACTACCCGGAGATGGGTCTGTGCATAATAATCAACAACAAGAACTTCC
ACAAATCCACGGGGATGACAAGTAGGTCTGGAACCGATGTCGATGCGGCAAACTTGCGCGAGACCTTTAG
AAACCTCAAGTACGAGGTACGCAATAAAAACGATCTCACTCGCGAGGAAATAGTAGAGCTGATGCGAGAT
GTCAGTAAGGAAGATCATTCCAAGAGATCCTCCTTCGTCTGCGTCTTGTTGAGTCACGGAGAGGAAGGGA
TCATATTCGGTACGAACGGCCCAGTGGATTTGAAAAAGATAACCAATTTCTTTAGAGGTGACCGGTGCCG
CTCTCTCACAGGAAAGCCAAAACTCTTTATTATCCAAGCATGTAGGGGTACGGAACTGGATTGTGGAATC
GAAACTGAGAACTTGTACTTCCAGTCCGGGGTAGATGACGACATGGCCTGCCATAAAATCCCTGTCGAGG
CCGATTTTCTCTACGCCTACTCTACTGCGCCTGGGTATTACAGCTGGAGAAACAGCAAGGATGGTTCCTG
GTTTATACAAAGCCTGTGTGCTATGCTCAAACAGTATGCGGATAAGCTGGAGTTCATGCATATCCTTACC
AGAGTAAATCGCAAAGTGGCCACAGAGTTTGAGTCATTTTCTTTTGACGCAACATTTCACGCCAAGAAGC
AGATTCCTTGTATAGTATCTATGCTGACGAAAGAGCTGTACTTCTATCACAGCACCGGCGGATCTGAAAC
CGTGCGGTTTCAATCCAGCGGCGGTGGAGGACGGAGCAAACTGAATCCACCCGATGAGTCTGGACCCGGT
TGTATGTCATGTAAATGTGTGTTGAGCTGACCCTCTCCCTCCCCCCCCCCTAACGTTACTGGCCGAAGCC
GCTTGGAATAAGGCCGGTGTGCGTTTGTCTATATGTTATTTTCCACCATATTGCCGTCTTTTGGCAATGT
GAGGGCCCGGAAACCTGGCCCTGTCTTCTTGACGAGCATTCCTAGGGGTCTTTCCCCTCTCGCCAAAGGA
ATGCAAGGTCTGTTGAATGTCGTGAAGGAAGCAGTTCCTCTGGAAGCTTCTTGAAGACAAACAACGTCTG
TAGCGACCCTTTGCAGGCAGCGGAACCCCCCACCTGGCGACAGGTGCCTCTGCGGCCAAAAGCCACGTGT
ATAAGATACACCTGCAAAGGCGGCACAACCCCAGTGCCACGTTGTGAGTTGGATAGTTGTGGAAAGAGTC
AAATGGCTCTCCTCAAGCGTATTCAACAAGGGGCTGAAGGATGCCCAGAAGGTACCCCATTGTATGGGAT
CTGATCTGGGGCCTCGGTGCACATGCTTTACATGTGTTTAGTCGAGGTTAAAAAAACGTCTAGGCCCCCC
GAACCACGGGGACGTGGTTTTCCTTTGAAAAACACGATGATAATATGGCCACAACCATGGATCCGAGTAA
GACGTCAAACACAATCGCCGTTTTTCTCCCCAATAAACAGCGGACCGTGGTAAACGTCCGAAACGGGATG
AGTCTCCACGACTGTCTGATGAAAGCCTTGAAGGTGAGGGGGCTTCAGCCTGAATGTTGCGCTGTCTTTC
GCCTTCTCCACGAACACAAGGGCGCAAAGGCGAGGCTTGACTGGAATACAGACGCTGCAAGTTTGATTGG
GGAAGAACTTCAGGTCGATTTCCTCACCGGCGGTGGATCCGAAACCGTGCGGTTTCAATCCGGTGGCTCA
GGGAGCAAGAGTATGAGTTCTATGGTGTCCGACACTAGCTGCACGTTCCCCTCAAGTGATGGGATATTCT
GGAAACACTGGATACAGACTAAAGACGGACAGTGTGGAAGCCCATTGGTTTCCACCCGAGATGGTTTTAT
CGTGGGTATCCATAGCGCCTCTAATTTCACAAACACGAACAACTATTTCACTTCAGTGCCCAAAAACTTT
ATGGAGCTGCTCACAAACCAAGAAGCGCAGCAGTGGGTAAGCGGTTGGAGACTTAACGCTGACTCAGTTC
TCTGGGGGGGGCACAAAGTATTCATGGTAAAGCCAGAGGAGCCATTCCAACCAGTCAAAGAAGCCACACA
ACTTATGAACGAAGGGCGGGGAAGCCTGTTGACATGCGGGGATGTAGAAGAGAATCCAGGCCCCGGGGAG
AGTTTGTTTAAGGGGCCAAGGGACTATAACCCAATATCATCCACTATTTGCCACCTCACTAACGAGAGCG
ATGGACATACAACCTCTCTCTACGGGATAGGCTTCGGTCCTTTCATCATTACCAATAAGCATCTGTTTCG
CCGAAACAACGGTACTCTTCTGGTTCAATCTCTTCATGGTGTCTTCAAGGTGAAAAACACCACTACGCTT
CAGCAACACCTGATTGATGGTAGGGATATGATAATTATCAGAATGCCGAAAGATTTCCCACCTTTTCCAC
AGAAGCTGAAATTCAGGGAACCGCAGAGAGAGGAGAGGATTTGTTTGGTAACGACCAACTTCCAGACGGG
CTCTGGCAGCAGCGAGACGGTTAGATTCCAGAGTGGAGGCGGTGGAGCTATGACGGAGTATAAATTGGTG
GTGGTAGGAGCCGTGGGCGTAGGAAAAAGCGCCCTTACTATCCAGCTCATACAGAATCATTTTGTCGACG
AGTACGACCCTACAATAGAAGATTCATACAGGAAGCAGGTCGTCATCGACGGAGAGACCTGTCTCCTCGA
CATCCTCGATACTGCAGGCCAAGAGGAATATAGCGCGATGCGCGATCAATATATGAGGACAGGAGAAGGT
TTTCTGTGTGTTTTTGCTATTAACAATACTAAGAGTTTTGAGGACATCCATCAGTATAGGGAGCAGATTA
AAAGGGTTAAAGACTCTGATGACGTTCCTATGGTTCTCGTTGGGAACAAGTGCGACCTGGCTGCCCGCAC
TGTTGAGAGTCGACAAGCACAAGACTTGGCAAGATCCTATGGTATCCCGTACATAGAGACTTCCGCTAAA
ACTCGACAAGGTGTGGAAGACGCCTTTTATACGCTGGTACGCGAGATCAGACAACACAAGTTGCGCAAGT
TGAACCCCCCTGACGAAAGTGGCCCAGGCTGCATGAGTTGTAAATGCGTCCTCAGCTGATATCCCTCTCC
CTCCCCCCCCCCTAACGTTACTGGCCGAAGCCGCTTGGAATAAGGCCGGTGTGCGTTTGTCTATATGTTA
TTTTCCACCATATTGCCGTCTTTTGGCAATGTGAGGGCCCGGAAACCTGGCCCTGTCTTCTTGACGAGCA
TTCCTAGGGGTCTTTCCCCTCTCGCCAAAGGAATGCAAGGTCTGTTGAATGTCGTGAAGGAAGCAGTTCC
TCTGGAAGCTTCTTGAAGACAAACAACGTCTGTAGCGACCCTTTGCAGGCAGCGGAACCCCCCACCTGGC
GACAGGTGCCTCTGCGGCCAAAAGCCACGTGTATAAGATACACCTGCAAAGGCGGCACAACCCCAGTGCC
ACGTTGTGAGTTGGATAGTTGTGGAAAGAGTCAAATGGCTCTCCTCAAGCGTATTCAACAAGGGGCTGAA
GGATGCCCAGAAGGTACCCCATTGTATGGGATCTGATCTGGGGCCTCGGTGCACATGCTTTACATGTGTT
TAGTCGAGGTTAAAAAAACGTCTAGGCCCCCCGAACCACGGGGACGTGGTTTTCCTTTGAAAAACACGGT
GATAATATGGCCACAACCGTGTCAAAAGCACTCCTGAAGGGAGTCCGCGACTTTAATCCTATATCAGCGT
GTGTATGTTTGCTTGAAAACTCCTCTGATGGGCATTCAGAAAGGCTTTTTGGTATTGGGTTTGGTCCCTA
CATAATAGCAAACCAACACCTGTTTCGACGCAATAACGGCGAGCTTACGATTAAGACGATGCACGGGGAA
TTTAAAGTGAAAAACAGCACACAATTGCAAATGAAACCCGTCGAAGGGAGAGACATCATTGTAATAAAGA
TGGCAAAGGATTTCCCACCCTTTCCGCAGAAATTGAAATTCCGGCAACCTACTATAAAGGATCGAGTTTG
TATGGTTTCTACGAACTTTCAGCAAGGCTCTGGCAGCAGCGCTGAGAACTTGTACTTCCAGAGTGGCGGA
GGTGGCAGCGAGCAACTCGAAAAGAAGCTGCAAGCGTTGGAGAAGAAGCTCGCACAACTTGAATGGAAAA
ATCAGGCACTGGAAAAGAAACTGGCTCAAGGTGGCGGAGGATCTGAGAATCTCTACTTTCAGTCCGGAGG
GTCAGGGAGCAAATCAGTCTCCTCCCTCGTGTCCGAATCCTCTCACATCGTTCACAAGGAAGATACCAGT
TTCTGGCAGCATTGGATTACCACAAAAGACGGGCAGGCCGGCTCACCGCTGGTGTCTATCATTGACGGGA
ACATTCTGGGAATCCACTCCCTGACACACACCACTAACGGCTCAAACTATTTCGTTGAGTTCCCAGAGAA
GTTCGTAGCTACATATCTGGACGCTGCGGACGGCTGGTGCAAGAACTGGAAATTCAACGCGGACAAGATT
TCATGGGGTAGTTTCACGCTTGTCGAAGACGCGCCCGAGGACGACTTTATGGCGAAAAAAACCGTGGCTG
CTATTATGGATAGCGGCGGTGGAGGACGGAGCAAACTGAATCCACCCGATGAGTCTGGACCCGGTTGTAT
GTCATGTAAATGTGTGTTGAGCTAGCTCGAGGAGGCGAATTCGAATTTAAATCGGCCTCGACTGTGCCTT
CTAGTTGCCAGCCATCTGTTGTTTGCCCCTCCCCCGTGCCTTCCTTGACCCTGGAAGGTGCCACTCCCAC
TGTCCTTTCCTAATAAAATGAGGAAATTGCATCGCATTGTCTGAGTAGGTGTCATTCTATTCTGGGGGGT
GGGGTGGGGCAGGACAGCAAGGGGGAGGATTGGGAAGACAATAGCAGGCATGCTGGGGACGCGGCCGCAA
TTTAACGCGAATTAATTCTGTGGAATGTGTGTCAGTTAGGGTGTGGAAAGTCCCCAGGCTCCCCAGCAGG
CAGAAGTATGCAAAGCATGCATCTCAATTAGTCAGCAACCAGGTGTGGAAAGTCCCCAGGCTCCCCAGCA
GGCAGAAGTATGCAAAGCATGCATCTCAATTAGTCAGCAACCATAGTCCCGCCCCTAACTCCGCCCATCC
CGCCCCTAACTCCGCCCAGTTCCGCCCATTCTCCGCCCCATGGCTGACTAATTTTTTTTATTTATGCAGA
GGCCGAGGCCGCCTCTGCCTCTGAGCTATTCCAGAAGTAGTGAGGAGGCTTTTTTGGAGGCCTAGGCTTT
TGCAAAAAGCTCCCGGGAGCTTGTATATCCATTTTCGGATCTGATCAGCACGTGTTGACAATTAATCATC
GGCATAGTATATCGGCATAGTATAATACGACAAGGTGAGGAACTAAACCATGGCCAAGTTGACCAGTGCC
GTTCCGGTGCTCACCGCGCGCGACGTCGCCGGAGCGGTCGAGTTCTGGACCGACCGGCTCGGGTTCTCCC
GGGACTTCGTGGAGGACGACTTCGCCGGTGTGGTCCGGGACGACGTGACCCTGTTCATCAGCGCGGTCCA
GGACCAGGTGGTGCCGGACAACACCCTGGCCTGGGTGTGGGTGCGCGGCCTGGACGAGCTGTACGCCGAG
TGGTCGGAGGTCGTGTCCACGAACTTCCGGGACGCCTCCGGGCCGGCCATGACCGAGATCGGCGAGCAGC
CGTGGGGGCGGGAGTTCGCCCTGCGCGACCCGGCCGGCAACTGCGTGCACTTCGTGGCCGAGGAGCAGGA
CTGAGTCGACAATCAACCTCTGGATTACAAAATTTGTGAAAGATTGACTGGTATTCTTAACTATGTTGCT
CCTTTTACGCTATGTGGATACGCTGCTTTAATGCCTTTGTATCATGCGTTAACTAAACTTGTTTATTGCA
GCTTATAATGGTTACAAATAAAGCAATAGCATCACAAATTTCACAAATAAAGCATTTTTTTCACTGCATT
CTAGTTGTGGTTTGTCCAAACTCATCAATGTATCTTATCATGTCTGGAATTGACTCAAATGATGTCAATT
AGTCTATCAGAAGCTCATCTGGTCTCCCTTCCGGGGGACAAGACATCCCTGTTTAATATTTAAACAGCAG
TGTTCCCAAACTGGGTTCTTATATCCCTTGCTCTGGTCAACCAGGTTGCAGGGTTTCCTGTCCTCACAGG
AACGAAGTCCCTAAAGAAACAGTGGCAGCCAGGTTTAGCCCCGGAATTGACTGGATTCCTTTTTTAGGGC
CCATTGGTATGGCTTTTTCCCCGTATCCCCCCAGGTGTCTGCAGGCTCAAAGAGCAGCGAGAAGCGTTCA
GAGGAAAGCGATCCCGTGCCACCTTCCCCGTGCCCGGGCTGTCCCCGCACGCTGCCGGCTCGGGGATGCG
GGGGGAGCGCCGGACCGGAGCGGAGCCCCGGGCGGCTCGCTGCTGCCCCCTAGCGGGGGAGGGACGTAAT
TACATCCCTGGGGGCTTTGGGGGGGGGCTGTCCCTGATATCTATAACAAGAAAATATATATATAATAAGT
TATCACGTAAGTAGAACATGAAATAACAATATAATTATCGTATGAGTTAAATCTTAAAAGTCACGTAAAA
GATAATCATGCGTCATTTTGACTCACGCGGTCGTTATAGTTCAAAATCAGTGACACTTACCGCATTGACA
AGCACGCCTCACGGGAGCTCCAAGCGGCGACTGAGATGTCCTAAATGCACAGCGACGGATTCGCGCTATT
TAGAAAGAGAGAGCAATATTTCAAGAATGCATGCGTCAATTTTACGCAGACTATCTTTCTAGGGTTAATC
TAGCTGCATCAGGATCATATCGTCGGGTCTTTTTTCCGGCTCAGTCATCGCCCAAGCTGGCGCTATCTGG
GCATCGGGGAGGAAGAAGCCCGTGCCTTTTCCCGCGAGGTTGAAGCGGCATGGAAAGAGTTTGCCGAGGA
TGACTGCTGCTGCATTGACGTTGAGCGAAAACGCACGTTTACCATGATGATTCGGGAAGGTGTGGCCATG
CACGCCTTTAACGGTGAACTGTTCGTTCAGGCCACCTGGGATACCAGTTCGTCGCGGCTTTTCCGGACAC
AGTTCCGGATGGTCAGCCCGAAGCGCATCAGCAACCCGAACAATACCGGCGACAGCCGGAACTGCCGTGC
CGGTGTGCAGATTAATGACAGCGGTGCGGCGCTGGGATATTACGTCAGCGAGGACGGGTATCCTGGCTGG
ATGCCGCAGAAATGGACATGGATACCCCGTGAGTTACCCGGCGGGCGCGCTTGGCGTAATCATGGTCATA
GCTGTTTCCTGTGTGAAATTGTTATCCGCTCACAATTCCACACAACATACGAGCCGGAAGCATAAAGTGT
AAAGCCTGGGGTGCCTAATGAGTGAGCTAACTCACATTAATTGCGTTGCGCTCACTGCCCGCTTTCCAGT
CGGGAAACCTGTCGTGCCAGCTGCATTAATGAATCGGCCAACGCGCGGGGAGAGGCGGTTTGCGTATTGG
GCGCTCTTCCGCTTCCTCGCTCACTGACTCGCTGCGCTCGGTCGTTCGGCTGCGGCGAGCGGTATCAGCT
CACTCAAAGGCGGTAATACGGTTATCCACAGAATCAGGGGATAACGCAGGAAAGAACATGTGAGCAAAAG
GCCAGCAAAAGGCCAGGAACCGTAAAAAGGCCGCGTTGCTGGCGTTTTTCCATAGGCTCCGCCCCCCTGA
CGAGCATCACAAAAATCGACGCTCAAGTCAGAGGTGGCGAAACCCGACAGGACTATAAAGATACCAGGCG
TTTCCCCCTGGAAGCTCCCTCGTGCGCTCTCCTGTTCCGACCCTGCCGCTTACCGGATACCTGTCCGCCT
TTCTCCCTTCGGGAAGCGTGGCGCTTTCTCATAGCTCACGCTGTAGGTATCTCAGTTCGGTGTAGGTCGT
TCGCTCCAAGCTGGGCTGTGTGCACGAACCCCCCGTTCAGCCCGACCGCTGCGCCTTATCCGGTAACTAT
CGTCTTGAGTCCAACCCGGTAAGACACGACTTATCGCCACTGGCAGCAGCCACTGGTAACAGGATTAGCA
GAGCGAGGTATGTAGGCGGTGCTACAGAGTTCTTGAAGTGGTGGCCTAACTACGGCTACACTAGAAGAAC
AGTATTTGGTATCTGCGCTCTGCTGAAGCCAGTTACCTTCGGAAAAAGAGTTGGTAGCTCTTGATCCGGC
AAACAAACCACCGCTGGTAGCGGTGGTTTTTTTGTTTGCAAGCAGCAGATTACGCGCAGAAAAAAAGGAT
CTCAAGAAGATCCTTTGATCTTTTCTACGGGGTCTGACGCTCAGTGGAACGAAAACTCACGTTAAGGGAT
TTTGGTCATGAGATTATCAAAAAGGATCTTCACCTAGATCCTTTTAAATTAAAAATGAAGTTTTAAATCA
ATCTAAAGTATATATGAGTAAACTTGGTCTGACAGTTACCAATGCTTAATCAGTGAGGCACCTATCTCAG
CGATCTGTCTATTTCGTTCATCCATAGTTGCCTGACTCCCCGTCGTGTAGATAACTACGATACGGGAGGG
CTTACCATCTGGCCCCAGTGCTGCAATGATACCGCGAGACCCACGCTCACCGGCTCCAGATTTATCAGCA
ATAAACCAGCCAGCCGGAAGGGCCGAGCGCAGAAGTGGTCCTGCAACTTTATCCGCCTCCATCCAGTCTA
TTAATTGTTGCCGGGAAGCTAGAGTAAGTAGTTCGCCAGTTAATAGTTTGCGCAACGTTGTTGCCATTGC
TACAGGCATCGTGGTGTCACGCTCGTCGTTTGGTATGGCTTCATTCAGCTCCGGTTCCCAACGATCAAGG
CGAGTTACATGATCCCCCATGTTGTGCAAAAAAGCGGTTAGCTCCTTCGGTCCTCCGATCGTTGTCAGAA
GTAAGTTGGCCGCAGTGTTATCACTCATGGTTATGGCAGCACTGCATAATTCTCTTACTGTCATGCCATC
CGTAAGATGCTTTTCTGTGACTGGTGAGTACTCAACCAAGTCATTCTGAGAATAGTGTATGCGGCGACCG
AGTTGCTCTTGCCCGGCGTCAATACGGGATAATACCGCGCCACATAGCAGAACTTTAAAAGTGCTCATCA
TTGGAAAACGTTCTTCGGGGCGAAAACTCTCAAGGATCTTACCGCTGTTGAGATCCAGTTCGATGTAACC
CACTCGTGCACCCAACTGATCTTCAGCATCTTTTACTTTCACCAGCGTTTCTGGGTGAGCAAAAACAGGA
AGGCAAAATGCCGCAAAAAAGGGAATAAGGGCGACACGGAAATGTTGAATACTCAT
Features (pLannotate 1.2.2; 33 found; start..end, strand, type, name):
      1..105     -  promoter       AmpR promoter: bla
    158..586     -  rep_origin     f1 ori (sequence partly withheld): f1 bacteriophage origin of replication; arrow indicates direction of (+) strand synthesis
    591..746     -  CDS            lacZα (fragment): LacZα fragment of β-galactosidase; lacZ fragment
    748..867     +  CDS            B (fragment): PORTL_LAMBD - Experimental evidence at protein level: Swiss-Prot protein existence level 1. Forms the portal vertex of the capsid (PubMed:6228056, PubMed:6232391). This portal plays critical roles in head assembly, genome packaging, neck/tail attachment, and genome ejection (Probable). The portal protein multimerizes as a single ring-shaped homododecamer arranged around a central channel (PubMed:6232391). Binds to the terminase subunits to form the packaging machine (PubMed:7799432). From Escherichia phage lambda (Bacteriophage lambda).
   1409..1788    +  enhancer       CMV enhancer: human cytomegalovirus immediate early enhancer
   1789..1992    +  promoter       CMV promoter: human cytomegalovirus (CMV) immediate early promoter
   1994..2013    +  promoter       PLtetO-1 promoter (fragment): modified phage lambda PL promoter with tet operator sites (Lutz and Bujard, 1997)
   2015..2034    +  promoter       PLtetO-1 promoter (fragment): modified phage lambda PL promoter with tet operator sites (Lutz and Bujard, 1997)
   2042..2075    +  promoter       TRE3GV promoter (fragment): 3rd-generation Tet-responsive promoter that can be activated by binding of Tet-On® 3G, optimized for retroviral and lentiviral vectors
   2174..3016    +  CDS            CASP3: CASP3_HUMAN - Also known as CPP32. Experimental evidence at protein level: Swiss-Prot protein existence level 1. Involved in the activation cascade of caspases responsible for apoptosis execution (PubMed:7596430). At the onset of apoptosis it proteolytically cleaves poly(ADP-ribose) polymerase (PARP) at a '216- Asp-|-Gly-217' bond (PubMed:7774019). Cleaves and activates sterol regulatory element binding proteins (SREBPs) between the basic helix- loop-helix leucine zipper domain and the membrane attachment domain. Cleaves and activates caspase-6, -7 and -9 (PubMed:7596430). Involved in the clea
   3074..3133    +  CDS            HRAS (fragment): RASH_HUMAN - Also known as HRAS1. Experimental evidence at protein level: Swiss-Prot protein existence level 1. Involved in the activation of Ras protein signal transduction (PubMed:22821884). Ras proteins bind GDP/GTP and possess intrinsic GTPase activity (PubMed:12740440, PubMed:14500341, PubMed:9020151). From Homo sapiens (Human).
   3247..3709    +  misc_feature   IRES: internal ribosome entry site (IRES) of the encephalomyocarditis virus (EMCV)
   3684..3971    +  CDS            RAF1 (fragment): RAF1_HUMAN - Also known as RAF. Experimental evidence at protein level: Swiss-Prot protein existence level 1. Serine/threonine-protein kinase that acts as a regulatory link between the membrane-associated Ras GTPases and the MAPK/ERK cascade, and this critical regulatory link functions as a switch determining cell fate decisions including proliferation, differentiation, apoptosis, survival and oncogenic transformation. RAF1 activation initiates a mitogen-activated protein kinase (MAPK) cascade that comprises a sequential phosphorylation of the dual-specific MAPK kinases (MAP2K1/MEK1 and MAP2K2
   3990..4379    +  CDS            POLG_TEV (fragment): Experimental evidence at protein level: Swiss-Prot protein existence level 1. [Nuclear inclusion protein A]: has RNA-binding and proteolytic activities. From Tobacco etch virus (TEV).
   4431..4799    +  CDS            POLG_TEV (fragment): Experimental evidence at protein level: Swiss-Prot protein existence level 1. [Nuclear inclusion protein A]: has RNA-binding and proteolytic activities. From Tobacco etch virus (TEV).
   4836..5402    +  CDS            HRAS: RASH_HUMAN - Also known as HRAS1. Experimental evidence at protein level: Swiss-Prot protein existence level 1. Involved in the activation of Ras protein signal transduction (PubMed:22821884). Ras proteins bind GDP/GTP and possess intrinsic GTPase activity (PubMed:12740440, PubMed:14500341, PubMed:9020151). From Homo sapiens (Human).
   5409..5994    +  misc_feature   IRES2: internal ribosome entry site (IRES) of the encephalomyocarditis virus (EMCV)
   5998..6897    +  CDS            POLG_TVMV (fragment): Experimental evidence at protein level: Swiss-Prot protein existence level 1. [Nuclear inclusion protein A]: has RNA-binding and proteolytic activities. From Tobacco vein mottling virus (TVMV).
   6919..6978    +  CDS            HRAS (fragment): RASH_HUMAN - Also known as HRAS1. Experimental evidence at protein level: Swiss-Prot protein existence level 1. Involved in the activation of Ras protein signal transduction (PubMed:22821884). Ras proteins bind GDP/GTP and possess intrinsic GTPase activity (PubMed:12740440, PubMed:14500341, PubMed:9020151). From Homo sapiens (Human).
   7018..7225    +  polyA_signal   bGH poly(A) signal: bovine growth hormone polyadenylation signal
   7263..7592    +  promoter       SV40 promoter: SV40 enhancer and early promoter
   7640..7687    +  promoter       EM7 promoter: synthetic bacterial promoter&nbsp
   7706..8080    +  CDS            BleoR: antibiotic-binding protein; Sh ble from Streptoalloteichus hindustanus; confers resistance to bleomycin, phleomycin, and Zeocin™
   8087..8193    +  misc_feature   WPRE (fragment): woodchuck hepatitis virus posttranscriptional regulatory element
   8202..8323    +  polyA_signal   SV40 poly(A) signal: SV40 polyadenylation signal
   8341..8433    +  ncRNA          G-CSF SLDE: Accession: RF00183 - G-CSF factor stem-loop destabilising element (SLDE)
   9130..9597    +  CDS            B (fragment): PORTL_LAMBD - Experimental evidence at protein level: Swiss-Prot protein existence level 1. Forms the portal vertex of the capsid (PubMed:6228056, PubMed:6232391). This portal plays critical roles in head assembly, genome packaging, neck/tail attachment, and genome ejection (Probable). The portal protein multimerizes as a single ring-shaped homododecamer arranged around a central channel (PubMed:6232391). Binds to the terminase subunits to form the packaging machine (PubMed:7799432). From Escherichia phage lambda (Bacteriophage lambda).
   9633..9655    -  protein_bind   lac operator (fragment): The lac repressor binds to the lac operator to inhibit transcription in E. coli. This inhibition can be relieved by adding lactose or isopropyl-β-D-thiogalactopyranoside (IPTG). lac repressor encoded by lacI
   9659..9689    -  promoter       lac promoter: promoter for the E. coli lac operon
   9704..9725    -  protein_bind   CAP binding site: CAP binding activates transcription in the presence of cAMP. E. coli catabolite activator protein
   9738..9830    -  CDS            lacI (fragment): lac repressor; lacI; The lac repressor binds to the lac operator to inhibit transcription in E. coli. This inhibition can be relieved by adding lactose or isopropyl-β-D-thiogalactopyranoside (IPTG).
  10013..10601   -  rep_origin     ori: high-copy-number ColE1/pMB1/pBR322/pUC origin of replication
  10772..11632   -  CDS            AmpR: β-lactamase; bla; confers resistance to ampicillin, carbenicillin, and related antibiotics
