[The description below was written by a language model from this plasmid's Addgene catalogue record and pLannotate feature annotations shown in this document.]
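Description:
PB-CMV-TO-Casp-rastvTEVca-teTVMVd1 is an 11.6 kb mammalian expression plasmid built on the PB-CMV-TO backbone. The "PB" prefix suggests a piggyBac transposon vector, but no transposon terminal repeats are annotated in the feature table, so this cannot be confirmed from the record. It is propagated in E. coli through a high-copy ColE1/pUC origin with ampicillin selection (AmpR), and also carries an f1 origin and remnants of a lacZα/lac promoter cloning region. For selection in mammalian cells, an SV40 promoter (with a bacterial EM7 promoter immediately downstream) drives BleoR, which confers Zeocin/bleomycin resistance. This cassette is followed by a WPRE fragment and an SV40 poly(A) signal.

The synthetic payload is a single tricistronic transcription unit driven by the CMV enhancer/promoter. Tet operator sequences sit directly downstream of the promoter ("TO"), an arrangement that normally allows repression by Tet repressor and induction by tetracycline or doxycycline. The unit ends in a bGH poly(A) signal. The first cistron encodes human caspase-3 followed by a short HRAS fragment, which may serve as a membrane-targeting tail. After an EMCV IRES, the second cistron combines a RAF1 fragment, two separate TEV protease segments and full-length HRAS, a layout consistent with a split TEV protease brought together by Ras–Raf binding. After a second IRES, the third cistron encodes TVMV protease with another short HRAS fragment. The record does not detail cleavage sites, degrons or the exact regulatory logic.

The stated purpose is to express a combination of proteases and their reporter, in the context of programmable protein circuits in living cells. The caspase-3 component presumably acts as the circuit's output.
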