Addgene plasmid #116099: PB-CMV-TO-Casp-rastvTEVca-teTVMVd1
Purpose: Expresses a combination of proteases and their reporter
Depositing lab: Michael Elowitz. Depositing organization: California Institute of Technology. Publication: Programmable protein circuits in living cells. Gao XJ, Chong LS, Kim MS, Elowitz MB. Science. 2018 Sep 21;361(6408):1252-1258. doi: 10.1126/science.aat5062. PubMed 30237357.
Backbone
  Vector backbone: PB-CMV-TO
  Vector type: Mammalian Expression
Growth in bacteria
  Bacterial resistance: Ampicillin, 100 μg/mL
  Growth temperature: 37°C
  Growth strain: DH5alpha
  Copy number: High Copy
Gene/Insert
  Gene/Insert name: Casp-rastvTEVca-teTVMVd1
  Species: Synthetic
  Cloning method: Gibson Cloning
Terms and licenses: Academic/Nonprofit Terms; Industry Terms: Not Available to Industry
How to cite: PB-CMV-TO-Casp-rastvTEVca-teTVMVd1 was a gift from Michael Elowitz (Addgene plasmid # 116099 ; http://n2t.net/addgene:116099 ; RRID:Addgene_116099)
